Addgene plasmid #20743: PGEX3X-GST-PTEN
Depositing lab: Alonzo Ross. Depositing organization: University of Massachusetts, Worcester. Publication: Allosteric activation of PTEN phosphatase by phosphatidylinositol 4,5-bisphosphate. Campbell RB, Liu F, Ross AH. J Biol Chem. 2003 Sep 5. 278(36):33617-20. 10.1074/jbc.C300296200 PubMed 12857747.
Backbone
  Vector backbone: pGEX-3X
  Backbone size w/o insert (bp): 4952
  Vector type: Bacterial Expression
Growth in bacteria
  Bacterial resistance: Ampicillin, 100 μg/mL
  Growth temperature: 37°C
  Growth strain: DH5alpha
  Copy number: High Copy
Gene/Insert
  Gene/Insert name: PTEN
  Species: H. sapiens (human)
  GenBank ID: NM_000314
  Entrez Gene: PTEN (a.k.a. 10q23del, BZS, CWS1, DEC, GLM2, MHAM, MMAC1, PTEN1, PTENbeta, TEP1)
  Tag / fusion protein: GST (N terminal on backbone)
  Cloning method: Restriction Enzyme; 5′ cloning site BamHI (not destroyed); 3′ cloning site EcoRI (not destroyed)
  Sequencing primers: 5′ pGEX 5'
Terms and licenses: Academic/Nonprofit Terms; Industry Terms: Not Available to Industry
How to cite: PGEX3X-GST-PTEN was a gift from Alonzo Ross (Addgene plasmid # 20743 ; http://n2t.net/addgene:20743 ; RRID:Addgene_20743)
