[The description below was written by a language model from this plasmid's Addgene catalogue record.]
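Description:
PGEX3X-GST-PTEN is a bacterial expression plasmid built on the pGEX-3X backbone (about 4.95 kb without insert) that produces human PTEN as a fusion to glutathione S-transferase. It is maintained in E. coli as a high-copy plasmid under ampicillin selection. The PTEN coding sequence, corresponding to the human reference transcript, was inserted by restriction cloning between the BamHI and EcoRI sites of the polylinker, both of which remain intact, so the insert can be excised or exchanged with the same enzymes.

The GST tag is supplied by the backbone and sits at the N terminus of PTEN. The record contains no feature table and does not list the promoter or other regulatory elements. pGEX-series vectors generally drive the fusion from an IPTG-inducible tac promoter with a plasmid-borne lacI repressor, and the 3X variant is known for encoding a Factor Xa cleavage site between GST and the cloned protein, but these details are not confirmed by the record itself. The GST moiety allows the fusion protein to be captured on glutathione resin for affinity purification.

PTEN is a tumour-suppressor phosphatase that acts on phosphoinositide lipids. The associated publication concerns allosteric activation of the enzyme by phosphatidylinositol 4,5-bisphosphate. This suggests the construct is used to make recombinant PTEN for in vitro biochemical work such as phosphatase activity and lipid-binding assays. No mutations or truncations of the insert are noted in the record.
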