>Addgene plasmid #20743 | PGEX3X-GST-PTEN | addgene partial sequence | sequence record 26600 | 20743 with pGEX-5
CGGATCTGATCGAAGGTCGTGGGATCCGCATGACAGCCATCATCAAAGAGATCGTTAGCAGAAACAAAAG
GAGATATCAAGAGGATGGATTCGACTTAGACTTGACCTATATTTATCCAAACATTATTGCTATGGGATTT
CCTGCAGAAAGACTTGAAGGCGTATACAGGAACAATATTGATGATGTAGTAAGGTTTTTGGATTCAAAGC
ATAAAAACCATTACAAGATATACAATCTTTGTGCTGAAAGACATTATGACACCGCCAAATTTAATTGCAG
AGTTGCACAATATCCTTTTGAAGACCATAACCCACCACAGCTAGAACTTATCAAACCCTTTTGTGAAGAT
CTTGACCAATGGCTAAGTGAAGATGACAATCATGTTGCAGCAATTCACTGTAAAGCTGGAAAGGGACGAA
CTGGTGTAATGATATGTGCATATTTATTACATCGGGGCAAATTTTTAAAGGCACAAGAGGCCCTAGATTT
CTATGGGGAAGTAAGGACCAGAGACAAAAAGGGAGTAACTATTCCCAGTCAGAGGCGCTATGTGTATTAT
TATAGCTACCTGTTAAAGAATCATCTGGATTATAGACCAGTGGCACTGTTGTTTCACAAGATGATGTTTG
AAACTATTCCAATGTTCAGTGGCGGAACTTGCAATCCTCAGTTTGTGGTCTGCCAGCTAAAGGTGAAGAT
ATATTCCTCCAATTC
